>Addgene plasmid #133924 | pTalpha1-iCre | addgene full sequence | sequence record 263442 | Addgene NGS Result
ACTCTTCCTTTTTCAATATTATTGAAGCATTTATCAGGGTTATTGTCTCATGAGCGGATACATATTTGAA
TGTATTTAGAAAAATAAACAAATAGGGGTTCCGCGCACATTTCCCCGAAAAGTGCCACCTGGGTCGACAT
TGATTATTGACTAGTCAATTCCGTATTAGGAGGGATGGCTCATTTCTAGGGACAAAATAACACAGGCTCT
GGGGTGAGGTAGGGTCGGGTAAGGGGGCGAGCGGGGAGGGGTGATGGGAGAGCACTACCGCTAAAGAAAG
CAAGCTCTCTAGTAAAGCGTTAAGTACTACTTTGTATATTGTTTCTCTTTTTTCCTTTCTCTCTCTCTCT
CTCTTTGTTTGTTTTTGGTTTTTGAGACAGGATATCACACTATATATCCAGGCCGGGTACAAAATAACCG
CAGTCCTCCGCTTCCCAATGCTGGGATTTACAGGCATAAACCACTAAGGGCGGTTATGATGACCTTGAGC
TGCAAGTCTTCCTGCCTCTGCCTCCCGGGTGCTGTTGAGGGTCATAGGCGTGGTCTATTCATACTGAGCT
TCTGAATTTTGCTCAAATATTAATAATAATAGTAATAATAATAACCACAATAATACAACTGTAAAACTAA
ACATTTACCCACGCCTTTTTGACCATCATTCCCATAGCTCTTGCTACTTTATTTAAAGCGAACAGAGATG
TTGAATCCTGACGGAACGTATTTAAATTTAGTGTAGTATAAATGAAAAGCTGGAATTTACCATAAAGAAT
CTCAACACAAATTCTGTGATTAAGTGTTGGGGAAAACCTTAAATTATCCTAACTACAGTTTAAGGTTTAA
GCTCCGTATAATCACCCAACCCCCGTTTTCTTTCTTCCCTCTCTACCCCTCCCCAGCTCCACCCCATAAT
GGATGCTCGGCTAGTTGCTTTTGCGAGGCCTTTGTCTGAAGGATGCAAAATCTACGGATGCTAGCGAGGG
GGGGAAGGGGGGAGAGATTACCTCATACCATGTCGCTTGCACCAATCACCACTCTCCTGTCGCGGCTTCT
CTGGGCAGACGGAGGGGTCTGGACCAACAGGAAAAGGCCTTGGCCCATCCCCATGGTGACCGAGCTGTAT
ATAAGGAGGCGCATCCGCCCAAGTGCCGCAGGTTCTCTTACATCGACCGCTTAAGAGTCGCGCTGTAAGA
AGCAACACCTCCTCCTCGCCTCCGCCATCCACCCGGCAGCCGCGAAGCAGCAACGAATTCGCCACCATGG
TGCCCAAGAAGAAGAGGAAAGTCTCCAACCTGCTGACTGTGCACCAAAACCTGCCTGCCCTCCCTGTGGA
TGCCACCTCTGATGAAGTCAGGAAGAACCTGATGGACATGTTCAGGGACAGGCAGGCCTTCTCTGAACAC
ACCTGGAAGATGCTCCTGTCTGTGTGCAGATCCTGGGCTGCCTGGTGCAAGCTGAACAACAGGAAATGGT
TCCCTGCTGAACCTGAGGATGTGAGGGACTACCTCCTGTACCTGCAAGCCAGAGGCCTGGCTGTGAAGAC
CATCCAACAGCACCTGGGCCAGCTCAACATGCTGCACAGGAGATCTGGCCTGCCTCGCCCTTCTGACTCC
AATGCTGTGTCCCTGGTGATGAGGAGAATCAGAAAGGAGAATGTGGATGCTGGGGAGAGAGCCAAGCAGG
CCCTGGCCTTTGAACGCACTGACTTTGACCAAGTCAGATCCCTGATGGAGAACTCTGACAGATGCCAGGA
CATCAGGAACCTGGCCTTCCTGGGCATTGCCTACAACACCCTGCTGCGCATTGCCGAAATTGCCAGAATC
AGAGTGAAGGACATCTCCCGCACCGATGGTGGGAGAATGCTGATCCACATTGGCAGGACCAAGACCCTGG
TGTCCACAGCTGGTGTGGAGAAGGCCCTGTCCCTGGGGGTTACCAAGCTGGTGGAGAGATGGATCTCTGT
GTCTGGTGTGGCTGATGACCCCAACAACTACCTGTTCTGCCGGGTCAGAAAGAATGGTGTGGCTGCCCCT
TCTGCCACCTCCCAACTGTCCACCCGGGCCCTGGAAGGGATCTTTGAGGCCACCCACCGCCTGATCTATG
GTGCCAAGGATGACTCTGGGCAGAGATACCTGGCCTGGTCTGGCCACTCTGCCAGAGTGGGTGCTGCCAG
GGACATGGCCAGGGCTGGTGTGTCCATCCCTGAAATCATGCAGGCTGGTGGCTGGACCAATGTGAACATT
GTGATGAACTACATCAGAAACCTGGACTCTGAGACTGGGGCCATGGTGAGGCTGCTCGAGGATGGGGACT
GAAGATCTTTTTCCCTCTGCCAAAAATTATGGGGACATCATGAAGCCCCTTGAGCATCTGACTTCTGGCT
AATAAAGGAAATTTATTTTCATTGCAATAGTGTGTTGGAATTTTTTGTGTCTCTCACTCGGAAGGACATA
TGGGAGGGCAAATCATTTAAAACATCAGAATGAGTATTTGGTTTAGAGTTTGGCAACATATGCCCATATG
CTGGCTGCCATGAACAAAGGTTGGCTATAAAGAGGTCATCAGTATATGAAACAGCCCCCTGCTGTCCATT
CCTTATTCCATAGAAAAGCCTTGACTTGAGGTTAGATTTTTTTTATATTTTGTTTTGTGTTATTTTTTTC
TTTAACATCCCTAAAATTTTCCTTACATGTTTTACTAGCCAGATTTTTCCTCCTCTCCTGACTACTCCCA
GTCATAGCTGTCCCTCTTCTCTTATGGAGATCCCTCGACCTGCAGCCCAAGCTTGGCGTAATCATGGTCA
TAGCTGTTTCCTGTGTGAAATTGTTATCCGCTCACAATTCCACACAACATACGAGCCGGAAGCATAAAGT
GTAAAGCCTGGGGTGCCTAATGAGTGAGCTAACTCACATTAATTGCGTTGCGCTCACTGCCCGCTTTCCA
GTCGGGAAACCTGTCGTGCCAGCGGATCCGCATCTCAATTAGTCAGCAACCATAGTCCCGCCCCTAACTC
CGCCCATCCCGCCCCTAACTCCGCCCAGTTCCGCCCATTCTCCGCCCCATGGCTGACTAATTTTTTTTAT
TTATGCAGAGGCCGAGGCCGCCTCGGCCTCTGAGCTATTCCAGAAGTAGTGAGGAGGCTTTTTTGGAGGC
CTAGGCTTTTGCAAAAAGCTAACTTGTTTATTGCAGCTTATAATGGTTACAAATAAAGCAATAGCATCAC
AAATTTCACAAATAAAGCATTTTTTTCACTGCATTCTAGTTGTGGTTTGTCCAAACTCATCAATGTATCT
TATCATGTCTGGATCCGCTGCATTAATGAATCGGCCAACGCGCGGGGAGAGGCGGTTTGCGTATTGGGCG
CTCTTCCGCTTCCTCGCTCACTGACTCGCTGCGCTCGGTCGTTCGGCTGCGGCGAGCGGTATCAGCTCAC
TCAAAGGCGGTAATACGGTTATCCACAGAATCAGGGGATAACGCAGGAAAGAACATGTGAGCAAAAGGCC
AGCAAAAGGCCAGGAACCGTAAAAAGGCCGCGTTGCTGGCGTTTTTCCATAGGCTCCGCCCCCCTGACGA
GCATCACAAAAATCGACGCTCAAGTCAGAGGTGGCGAAACCCGACAGGACTATAAAGATACCAGGCGTTT
CCCCCTGGAAGCTCCCTCGTGCGCTCTCCTGTTCCGACCCTGCCGCTTACCGGATACCTGTCCGCCTTTC
TCCCTTCGGGAAGCGTGGCGCTTTCTCATAGCTCACGCTGTAGGTATCTCAGTTCGGTGTAGGTCGTTCG
CTCCAAGCTGGGCTGTGTGCACGAACCCCCCGTTCAGCCCGACCGCTGCGCCTTATCCGGTAACTATCGT
CTTGAGTCCAACCCGGTAAGACACGACTTATCGCCACTGGCAGCAGCCACTGGTAACAGGATTAGCAGAG
CGAGGTATGTAGGCGGTGCTACAGAGTTCTTGAAGTGGTGGCCTAACTACGGCTACACTAGAAGAACAGT
ATTTGGTATCTGCGCTCTGCTGAAGCCAGTTACCTTCGGAAAAAGAGTTGGTAGCTCTTGATCCGGCAAA
CAAACCACCGCTGGTAGCGGTGGTTTTTTTGTTTGCAAGCAGCAGATTACGCGCAGAAAAAAAGGATCTC
AAGAAGATCCTTTGATCTTTTCTACGGGGTCTGACGCTCAGTGGAACGAAAACTCACGTTAAGGGATTTT
GGTCATGAGATTATCAAAAAGGATCTTCACCTAGATCCTTTTAAATTAAAAATGAAGTTTTAAATCAATC
TAAAGTATATATGAGTAAACTTGGTCTGACAGTTACCAATGCTTAATCAGTGAGGCACCTATCTCAGCGA
TCTGTCTATTTCGTTCATCCATAGTTGCCTGACTCCCCGTCGTGTAGATAACTACGATACGGGAGGGCTT
ACCATCTGGCCCCAGTGCTGCAATGATACCGCGAGACCCACGCTCACCGGCTCCAGATTTATCAGCAATA
AACCAGCCAGCCGGAAGGGCCGAGCGCAGAAGTGGTCCTGCAACTTTATCCGCCTCCATCCAGTCTATTA
ATTGTTGCCGGGAAGCTAGAGTAAGTAGTTCGCCAGTTAATAGTTTGCGCAACGTTGTTGCCATTGCTAC
AGGCATCGTGGTGTCACGCTCGTCGTTTGGTATGGCTTCATTCAGCTCCGGTTCCCAACGATCAAGGCGA
GTTACATGATCCCCCATGTTGTGCAAAAAAGCGGTTAGCTCCTTCGGTCCTCCGATCGTTGTCAGAAGTA
AGTTGGCCGCAGTGTTATCACTCATGGTTATGGCAGCACTGCATAATTCTCTTACTGTCATGCCATCCGT
AAGATGCTTTTCTGTGACTGGTGAGTACTCAACCAAGTCATTCTGAGAATAGTGTATGCGGCGACCGAGT
TGCTCTTGCCCGGCGTCAATACGGGATAATACCGCGCCACATAGCAGAACTTTAAAAGTGCTCATCATTG
GAAAACGTTCTTCGGGGCGAAAACTCTCAAGGATCTTACCGCTGTTGAGATCCAGTTCGATGTAACCCAC
TCGTGCACCCAACTGATCTTCAGCATCTTTTACTTTCACCAGCGTTTCTGGGTGAGCAAAAACAGGAAGG
CAAAATGCCGCAAAAAAGGGAATAAGGGCGACACGGAAATGTTGAATACTCAT
Features (pLannotate 1.2.2; 14 found; start..end, strand, type, name):
      1..105     -  promoter       AmpR promoter: bla
    136..155     +  enhancer       CMV enhancer (fragment): human cytomegalovirus immediate early enhancer
   1284..2309    +  CDS            cre: RECR_BPP1 - Experimental evidence at protein level: Swiss-Prot protein existence level 1. Catalyzes site-specific recombination between two 34-base- pair LOXP sites. Its role is to maintain the phage genome as a monomeric unit-copy plasmid in the lysogenic state. From Escherichia phage P1 (Bacteriophage P1).
   2381..2436    +  polyA_signal   β-globin poly(A) signal: rabbit β-globin polyadenylation signal (Gil and Proudfoot, 1987)
   2821..2837    -  protein_bind   lac operator: The lac repressor binds to the lac operator to inhibit transcription in E. coli. This inhibition can be relieved by adding lactose or isopropyl-β-D-thiogalactopyranoside (IPTG). lac repressor encoded by lacI
   2845..2875    -  promoter       lac promoter: promoter for the E. coli lac operon
   2890..2911    -  protein_bind   CAP binding site: CAP binding activates transcription in the presence of cAMP. E. coli catabolite activator protein
   2924..2963    -  CDS            lacI (fragment): lac repressor; lacI; The lac repressor binds to the lac operator to inhibit transcription in E. coli. This inhibition can be relieved by adding lactose or isopropyl-β-D-thiogalactopyranoside (IPTG).
   2970..2992    +  promoter       SV40 promoter (fragment): SV40 enhancer and early promoter
   3016..3151    +  rep_origin     SV40 ori: SV40 origin of replication
   3171..3305    +  polyA_signal   SV40 poly(A) signal: SV40 polyadenylation signal
   3307..3361    -  CDS            lacI (fragment): lac repressor; lacI; The lac repressor binds to the lac operator to inhibit transcription in E. coli. This inhibition can be relieved by adding lactose or isopropyl-β-D-thiogalactopyranoside (IPTG).
   3544..4132    -  rep_origin     ori: high-copy-number ColE1/pMB1/pBR322/pUC origin of replication
   4303..5163    -  CDS            AmpR: β-lactamase; bla; confers resistance to ampicillin, carbenicillin, and related antibiotics
