[The description below was written by a language model from this plasmid's Addgene catalogue record and pLannotate feature annotations shown in this document.]
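Description:
pTalpha1-iCre is a mammalian expression plasmid of about 5.2 kb, built on the pCAGEN backbone, that expresses a codon-optimized Cre recombinase (iCre) selectively in neurons. It is propagated in E. coli as a high-copy plasmid through a ColE1/pUC-type origin of replication and is selected with ampicillin via the β-lactamase gene and its native bla promoter.

According to the catalogue entry, iCre is driven by the neuron-specific tubulin alpha-1 promoter. The automated feature table does not annotate this promoter. It does show an unannotated stretch of roughly 1.1 kb between a very short remnant of the CMV enhancer and the start of the Cre coding sequence, and this is where the promoter would be expected to sit. The small size of the CMV enhancer fragment suggests that the CAG promoter of the parental vector was largely replaced, although the record does not say so explicitly. The Cre open reading frame is followed by the rabbit β-globin polyadenylation signal for transcript termination and processing. The remaining backbone carries vestigial lac promoter, operator and lacI fragments. It also has an SV40 origin with a partial SV40 promoter and an SV40 poly(A) signal, and the SV40 origin can support episomal replication in cells expressing large T antigen.

Cre catalyses recombination between loxP sites, so restricting its expression with a neuronal promoter allows excision or activation of floxed alleles or reporter cassettes specifically in neurons rather than in progenitors or other cell types. The associated publication concerns RhoA and axon extension in the developing brain, which is consistent with use for neuron-restricted conditional gene manipulation. The record does not state the delivery method.
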