Addgene plasmid #133924: pTalpha1-iCre
Purpose: Neuron-specific expression of iCre
Depositing lab: Frank Bradke & Sebastián Dupraz. Depositing organization: Deutsches Zentrum fuer Neurodegenerative Erkrankungen (DZNE). Publication: RhoA Controls Axon Extension Independent of Specification in the Developing Brain. Dupraz S, Hilton BJ, Husch A, Santos TE, Coles CH, Stern S, Brakebusch C, Bradke F. Curr Biol. 2019 Nov 18;29(22):3874-3886.e9. doi: 10.1016/j.cub.2019.09.040. Epub 2019 Oct 31. PubMed 31679934.
Backbone
  Vector backbone: pCAGEN
  Vector type: Mammalian Expression
Growth in bacteria
  Bacterial resistance: Ampicillin, 100 μg/mL
  Growth temperature: 37°C
  Growth strain: DH5alpha
  Copy number: High Copy
Gene/Insert
  Gene/Insert name: iCre
  Species: Other
  Mutation: Codon optimized
  Promoter: neuron-specific tubulin-alpha-1 promoter
  Cloning method: Ligation Independent Cloning
  Sequencing primers: 5′ na
Terms and licenses: Academic/Nonprofit Terms; Industry Terms: Not Available to Industry
How to cite: pTalpha1-iCre was a gift from Frank Bradke & Sebastián Dupraz (Addgene plasmid # 133924 ; http://n2t.net/addgene:133924 ; RRID:Addgene_133924)
